Addgene plasmid #66387: GRM1-Tango
Purpose: Expression of G protein-coupled receptors for PRESTO-Tango: parallel receptorome expression and screening via transcriptional output, with transcriptional activation following arrestin translocation
Depositing lab: Bryan Roth. Depositing organization: University of North Carolina at Chapel Hill. Publication: PRESTO-Tango as an open-source resource for interrogation of the druggable human GPCRome. Kroeze WK, Sassano MF, Huang XP, Lansu K, McCorvy JD, Giguere PM, Sciaky N, Roth BL. Nat Struct Mol Biol. 2015 May;22(5):362-9. doi: 10.1038/nsmb.3014. Epub 2015 Apr 20. PubMed 25895059.
Backbone
  Vector backbone: empty Tango
  Backbone size w/o insert (bp): 6632
  Vector type: Mammalian Expression
  Selectable markers: Neomycin (select with G418)
Growth in bacteria
  Bacterial resistance: Ampicillin, 100 μg/mL
  Growth temperature: 37°C
  Growth strain: DH5alpha
  Copy number: High Copy
Gene/Insert
  Gene/Insert name: GRM1
  Species: H. sapiens (human)
  Insert size (bp): 3582
  Entrez Gene: GRM1 (a.k.a. GPRC1A, MGLU1, MGLUR1, PPP1R85, SCA44, SCAR13)
  Promoter: CMV
  Tag / fusion protein: FLAG (N terminal on backbone)
  Cloning method: Restriction Enzyme; 5′ cloning site NotI (not destroyed); 3′ cloning site XhoI (unknown if destroyed)
  Sequencing primers: 5′ CMV-F; 3′ Tet-R
Terms and licenses: Academic/Nonprofit Terms; Industry Terms: Not Available to Industry
Depositor comments: Please note: Most of the PRESTO-Tango vectors do not contain the XhoI cut site downstream of the tTA sequence and instead carry an XbaI site. If you need to perform an XhoI digest we recommend sequencing with a forward primer at the C-terminus of tTA to determine which of the two sites is present. Suggested primer: 5-gagctccacttagacggcgagg-3. Original backbone was pcDNA3.1(+). These plasmids were generated as part of the Illuminating the Druggable Genome (IDG) program sponsored by the NIH Common Fund. The goal of this program is to identify, gather, and distribute information and resources for proteins that currently are not well-studied yet belong to commonly drug-targeted protein families: protein kinases, non-olfactory G-protein coupled receptors (GPCRs), and ion channels. The IDG program is designed to develop fundamental research tools for understudied proteins, elucidate their function, and disseminate the IDG-related resources and data to the greater scientific community.
How to cite: GRM1-Tango was a gift from Bryan Roth (Addgene plasmid # 66387 ; http://n2t.net/addgene:66387 ; RRID:Addgene_66387)
