[The description below was written by a language model from this plasmid's Addgene catalogue record.]
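Description:
GRM1-Tango is a mammalian expression plasmid from the PRESTO-Tango collection, a resource for screening G protein-coupled receptors in parallel through a transcriptional readout of arrestin recruitment. It is built on an "empty Tango" backbone of about 6.6 kb that was derived from pcDNA3.1(+). The plasmid is maintained at high copy in E. coli under ampicillin selection. It also carries a neomycin resistance marker, so transfected mammalian cells can be selected with G418.

The insert is human GRM1, which encodes metabotropic glutamate receptor 1 (mGluR1). It is about 3.6 kb, is expressed from the CMV promoter, and carries an N-terminal FLAG tag supplied by the backbone, which allows detection of the receptor. The insert was cloned between NotI at the 5′ end and a 3′ site recorded as XhoI. The depositor notes that most vectors in the series actually carry XbaI rather than XhoI downstream of the tTA sequence, so the 3′ site should be checked before it is relied on.

That comment, together with the Tet-R sequencing primer, indicates that the receptor is followed by the tetracycline transactivator tTA. In the general Tango design, agonist-driven arrestin translocation to the receptor releases the tethered transactivator, which then switches on a reporter gene. The record itself does not detail the linker, the protease cleavage site or the other C-terminal modules, and no feature table is provided.

The plasmid was generated under a programme that develops tools for understudied druggable protein families. It is intended for measuring ligand activity at mGluR1 independently of G protein coupling.
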