>Addgene plasmid #66387 | GRM1-Tango | depositor partial sequence | sequence record 113387 | empty Tango
GACGGATCGGGAGATCTCCCGATCCCCTATGGTGCACTCTCAGTACAATCTGCTCTGATGCCGCATAGTT
AAGCCAGTATCTGCTCCCTGCTTGTGTGTTGGAGGTCGCTGAGTAGTGCGCGAGCAAAATTTAAGCTACA
ACAAGGCAAGGCTTGACCGACAATTGCATGAAGAATCTGCTTAGGGTTAGGCGTTTTGCGCTGCTTCGCG
ATGTACGGGCCAGATATACGCGTTGACATTGATTATTGACTAGTTATTAATAGTAATCAATTACGGGGTC
ATTAGTTCATAGCCCATATATGGAGTTCCGCGTTACATAACTTACGGTAAATGGCCCGCCTGGCTGACCG
CCCAACGACCCCCGCCCATTGACGTCAATAATGACGTATGTTCCCATAGTAACGCCAATAGGGACTTTCC
ATTGACGTCAATGGGTGGAGTATTTACGGTAAACTGCCCACTTGGCAGTACATCAAGTGTATCATATGCC
AAGTACGCCCCCTATTGACGTCAATGACGGTAAATGGCCCGCCTGGCATTATGCCCAGTACATGACCTTA
TGGGACTTTCCTACTTGGCAGTACATCTACGTATTAGTCATCGCTATTACCATGGTGATGCGGTTTTGGC
AGTACATCAATGGGCGTGGATAGCGGTTTGACTCACGGGGATTTCCAAGTCTCCACCCCATTGACGTCAA
TGGGAGTTTGTTTTGGCACCAAAATCAACGGGACTTTCCAAAATGTCGTAACAACTCCGCCCCATTGACG
CAAATGGGCGGTAGGCGTGTACGGTGGGAGGTCTATATAAGCAGAGCTCTCTGGCTAACTAGAGAACCCA
CTGCTTACTGGCTTATCGAAATTAATACGACTCACTATAGGGAGACCCAAGCTGGCTAGCGTTTAAACTT
AAGCTTGGTACCGAGCTCGGATCCACTAGTCCAGTGTGGTGGAATTCTGCAGATATCCAGCACAGTGGCG
GCCGCGCCACCATGAAGACGATCATCGCCCTGAGCTACATCTTCTGCCTGGTATTCGCCGACTACAAGGA
CGATGATGACGCCAGCATCGATACCGGTGGACGCACCCCACCCAGCCTGGGTCCCCAAGATGAGTCCTGC
ACCACCGCCAGCTCCTCCCTGGCCAAGGACACTTCATCGACCGGTGAGAACCTGTACTTCCAGCTAAGAT
TAGATAAAAGTAAAGTGATTAACAGCGCATTAGAGCTGCTTAATGAGGTCGGAATCGAAGGTTTAACAAC
CCGTAAACTCGCCCAGAAGCTAGGTGTAGAGCAGCCTACATTGTATTGGCATGTAAAAAATAAGCGGGCT
TTGCTCGACGCCTTAGCCATTGAGATGTTAGATAGGCACCATACTCACTTTTGCCCTTTAGAAGGGGAAA
GCTGGCAAGATTTTTTACGTAATAACGCTAAAAGTTTTAGATGTGCTTTACTAAGTCATCGCGATGGAGC
AAAAGTACATTTAGGTACACGGCCTACAGAAAAACAGTATGAAACTCTCGAAAATCAATTAGCCTTTTTA
TGCCAACAAGGTTTTTCACTAGAGAATGCATTATATGCACTCAGCGCTGTGGGGCATTTTACTTTAGGTT
GCGTATTGGAAGATCAAGAGCATCAAGTCGCTAAAGAAGAAAGGGAAACACCTACTACTGATAGTATGCC
GCCATTATTACGACAAGCTATCGAATTATTTGATCACCAAGGTGCAGAGCCAGCCTTCTTATTCGGCCTT
GAATTGATCATATGCGGATTAGAAAAACAACTTAAATGTGAAAGTGGGTCCGCGTACAGCCGCGCGCGTA
CGAAAAACAATTACGGGTCTACCATCGAGGGCCTGCTCGATCTCCCGGACGACGACGCCCCCGAAGAGGC
GGGGCTGGCGGCTCCGCGCCTGTCCTTTCTCCCCGCGGGACACACGCGCAGACTGTCGACGGCCCCCCCG
ACCGATGTCAGCCTGGGGGACGAGCTCCACTTAGACGGCGAGGACGTGGCGATGGCGCATGCCGACGCGC
TAGACGATTTCGATCTGGACATGTTGGGGGACGGGGATTCCCCGGGTCCGGGATTTACCCCCCACGACTC
CGCCCCCTACGGCGCTCTGGATATGGCCGACTTCGAGTTTGAGCAGATGTTTACCGATGCCCTTGGAATT
GACGAGTACGGTGGGTAGCTCGAGTCTAGAGGGCCCGTTTAAACCCGCTGATCAGCCTCGACTGTGCCTT
CTAGTTGCCAGCCATCTGTTGTTTGCCCCTCCCCCGTGCCTTCCTTGACCCTGGAAGGTGCCACTCCCAC
TGTCCTTTCCTAATAAAATGAGGAAATTGCATCGCATTGTCTGAGTAGGTGTCATTCTATTCTGGGGGGT
GGGGTGGGGCAGGACAGCAAGGGGGAGGATTGGGAAGACAATAGCAGGCATGCTGGGGATGCGGTGGGCT
CTATGGCTTCTGAGGCGGAAAGAACCAGCTGGGGCTCTAGGGGGTATCCCC
[124 nt withheld, positions 2502-2625]
C
[91 nt withheld, positions 2627-2717]
A
[49 nt withheld, positions 2719-2767]
CCTTTGACGTTGGAGTCCACGTTCTTT
[37 nt withheld, positions 2795-2831]
ACCCTATCTCGGTCTATTCTTTTGATTTATAAGGGATTTTGCCGATTTCGGCCTATTGGTTAAAAAATGA
GCTGATTTAACAAAAATTTAACGCGAATTAATTCTGTGGAATGTGTGTCAGTTAGGGTGTGGAAAGTCCC
CAGGCTCCCCAGCAGGCAGAAGTATGCAAAGCATGCATCTCAATTAGTCAGCAACCAGGTGTGGAAAGTC
CCCAGGCTCCCCAGCAGGCAGAAGTATGCAAAGCATGCATCTCAATTAGTCAGCAACCATAGTCCCGCCC
CTAACTCCGCCCATCCCGCCCCTAACTCCGCCCAGTTCCGCCCATTCTCCGCCCCATGGCTGACTAATTT
TTTTTATTTATGCAGAGGCCGAGGCCGCCTCTGCCTCTGAGCTATTCCAGAAGTAGTGAGGAGGCTTTTT
TGGAGGCCTAGGCTTTTGCAAAAAGCTCCCGGGAGCTTGTATATCCATTTTCGGATCTGATCAAGAGACA
GGATGAGGATCGTTTCGCATGATTGAACAAGATGGATTGCACGCAGGTTCTCCGGCCGCTTGGGTGGAGA
GGCTATTCGGCTATGACTGGGCACAACAGACAATCGGCTGCTCTGATGCCGCCGTGTTCCGGCTGTCAGC
GCAGGGGCGCCCGGTTCTTTTTGTCAAGACCGACCTGTCCGGTGCCCTGAATGAACTGCAGGACGAGGCA
GCGCGGCTATCGTGGCTGGCCACGACGGGCGTTCCTTGCGCAGCTGTGCTCGACGTTGTCACTGAAGCGG
GAAGGGACTGGCTGCTATTGGGCGAAGTGCCGGGGCAGGATCTCCTGTCATCTCACCTTGCTCCTGCCGA
GAAAGTATCCATCATGGCTGATGCAATGCGGCGGCTGCATACGCTTGATCCGGCTACCTGCCCATTCGAC
CACCAAGCGAAACATCGCATCGAGCGAGCACGTACTCGGATGGAAGCCGGTCTTGTCGATCAGGATGATC
TGGACGAAGAGCATCAGGGGCTCGCGCCAGCCGAACTGTTCGCCAGGCTCAAGGCGCGCATGCCCGACGG
CGAGGATCTCGTCGTGACCCATGGCGATGCCTGCTTGCCGAATATCATGGTGGAAAATGGCCGCTTTTCT
GGATTCATCGACTGTGGCCGGCTGGGTGTGGCGGACCGCTATCAGGACATAGCGTTGGCTACCCGTGATA
TTGCTGAAGAGCTTGGCGGCGAATGGGCTGACCGCTTCCTCGTGCTTTACGGTATCGCCGCTCCCGATTC
GCAGCGCATCGCCTTCTATCGCCTTCTTGACGAGTTCTTCTGAGCGGGACTCTGGGGTTCGAAATGACCG
ACCAAGCGACGCCCAACCTGCCATCACGAGATTTCGATTCCACCGCCGCCTTCTATGAAAGGTTGGGCTT
CGGAATCGTTTTCCGGGACGCCGGCTGGATGATCCTCCAGCGCGGGGATCTCATGCTGGAGTTCTTCGCC
CACCCCAACTTGTTTATTGCAGCTTATAATGGTTACAAATAAAGCAATAGCATCACAAATTTCACAAATA
AAGCATTTTTTTCACTGCATTCTAGTTGTGGTTTGTCCAAACTCATCAATGTATCTTATCATGTCTGTAT
ACCGTCGACCTCTAGCTAGAGCTTGGCGTAATCATGGTCATAGCTGTTTCCTGTGTGAAATTGTTATCCG
CTCACAATTCCACACAACATACGAGCCGGAAGCATAAAGTGTAAAGCCTGGGGTGCCTAATGAGTGAGCT
AACTCACATTAATTGCGTTGCGCTCACTGCCCGCTTTCCAGTCGGGAAACCTGTCGTGCCAGCTGCATTA
ATGAATCGGCCAACGCGCGGGGAGAGGCGGTTTGCGTATTGGGCGCTCTTCCGCTTCCTCGCTCACTGAC
TCGCTGCGCTCGGTCGTTCGGCTGCGGCGAGCGGTATCAGCTCACTCAAAGGCGGTAATACGGTTATCCA
CAGAATCAGGGGATAACGCAGGAAAGAACATGTGAGCAAAAGGCCAGCAAAAGGCCAGGAACCGTAAAAA
GGCCGCGTTGCTGGCGTTTTTCCATAGGCTCCGCCCCCCTGACGAGCATCACAAAAATCGACGCTCAAGT
CAGAGGTGGCGAAACCCGACAGGACTATAAAGATACCAGGCGTTTCCCCCTGGAAGCTCCCTCGTGCGCT
CTCCTGTTCCGACCCTGCCGCTTACCGGATACCTGTCCGCCTTTCTCCCTTCGGGAAGCGTGGCGCTTTC
TCATAGCTCACGCTGTAGGTATCTCAGTTCGGTGTAGGTCGTTCGCTCCAAGCTGGGCTGTGTGCACGAA
CCCCCCGTTCAGCCCGACCGCTGCGCCTTATCCGGTAACTATCGTCTTGAGTCCAACCCGGTAAGACACG
ACTTATCGCCACTGGCAGCAGCCACTGGTAACAGGATTAGCAGAGCGAGGTATGTAGGCGGTGCTACAGA
GTTCTTGAAGTGGTGGCCTAACTACGGCTACACTAGAAGAACAGTATTTGGTATCTGCGCTCTGCTGAAG
CCAGTTACCTTCGGAAAAAGAGTTGGTAGCTCTTGATCCGGCAAACAAACCACCGCTGGTAGCGGTTTTT
TTGTTTGCAAGCAGCAGATTACGCGCAGAAAAAAAGGATCTCAAGAAGATCCTTTGATCTTTTCTACGGG
GTCTGACGCTCAGTGGAACGAAAACTCACGTTAAGGGATTTTGGTCATGAGATTATCAAAAAGGATCTTC
ACCTAGATCCTTTTAAATTAAAAATGAAGTTTTAAATCAATCTAAAGTATATATGAGTAAACTTGGTCTG
ACAGTTACCAATGCTTAATCAGTGAGGCACCTATCTCAGCGATCTGTCTATTTCGTTCATCCATAGTTGC
CTGACTCCCCGTCGTGTAGATAACTACGATACGGGAGGGCTTACCATCTGGCCCCAGTGCTGCAATGATA
CCGCGAGACCCACGCTCACCGGCTCCAGATTTATCAGCAATAAACCAGCCAGCCGGAAGGGCCGAGCGCA
GAAGTGGTCCTGCAACTTTATCCGCCTCCATCCAGTCTATTAATTGTTGCCGGGAAGCTAGAGTAAGTAG
TTCGCCAGTTAATAGTTTGCGCAACGTTGTTGCCATTGCTACAGGCATCGTGGTGTCACGCTCGTCGTTT
GGTATGGCTTCATTCAGCTCCGGTTCCCAACGATCAAGGCGAGTTACATGATCCCCCATGTTGTGCAAAA
AAGCGGTTAGCTCCTTCGGTCCTCCGATCGTTGTCAGAAGTAAGTTGGCCGCAGTGTTATCACTCATGGT
TATGGCAGCACTGCATAATTCTCTTACTGTCATGCCATCCGTAAGATGCTTTTCTGTGACTGGTGAGTAC
TCAACCAAGTCATTCTGAGAATAGTGTATGCGGCGACCGAGTTGCTCTTGCCCGGCGTCAATACGGGATA
ATACCGCGCCACATAGCAGAACTTTAAAAGTGCTCATCATTGGAAAACGTTCTTCGGGGCGAAAACTCTC
AAGGATCTTACCGCTGTTGAGATCCAGTTCGATGTAACCCACTCGTGCACCCAACTGATCTTCAGCATCT
TTTACTTTCACCAGCGTTTCTGGGTGAGCAAAAACAGGAAGGCAAAATGCCGCAAAAAAGGGAATAAGGG
CGACACGGAAATGTTGAATACTCATACTCTTCCTTTTTCAATATTATTGAAGCATTTATCAGGGTTATTG
TCTCATGAGCGGATACATATTTGAATGTATTTAGAAAAATAAACAAATAGGGGTTCCGCGCACATTTCCC
CGAAAAGTGCCACCTGACGTC
