>Addgene plasmid #66387 | GRM1-Tango | depositor partial sequence | sequence record 113388 | GRM1
ATGGTTGGGCTTCTGCTGTTTTTTTTTCCGGCAATATTTTTGGAGGTGAGTCTGCTGCCCCGGTCACCTG
GAAGGAAAGTTCTGCTCGCCGGAGCTAGTAGCCAGCGCAGCGTGGCAAGAATGGACGGAGACGTTATCAT
CGGCGCACTGTTCAGTGTACACCACCAACCACCAGCTGAAAAGGTGCCAGAGCGGAAATGTGGCGAGATT
AGAGAGCAATACGGAATTCAGCGAGTTGAGGCCATGTTCCATACACTCGACAAAATAAATGCAGACCCTG
TCCTGCTGCCTAATATCACTTTGGGAAGCGAGATCAGAGACAGCTGCTGGCACAGCTCAGTTGCCTTGGA
GCAGTCTATAGAGTTCATCAGGGACAGCCTCATTTCCATCCGCGACGAGAAGGACGGAATAAACCGATGC
CTGCCAGACGGGCAGTCACTGCCACCCGGTAGAACTAAGAAACCCATAGCCGGGGTTATAGGGCCAGGAT
CCTCTAGCGTGGCCATCCAGGTACAGAATCTGCTGCAACTGTTTGACATCCCCCAGATAGCCTACTCCGC
CACTTCTATAGACTTGAGCGACAAGACCCTCTACAAGTACTTCCTTAGGGTTGTGCCTTCCGATACCCTC
CAGGCACGCGCGATGCTGGATATCGTGAAACGCTATAATTGGACCTATGTCTCTGCCGTGCACACTGAGG
GTAATTATGGTGAGAGCGGAATGGACGCTTTTAAGGAGCTGGCTGCACAGGAAGGGCTGTGTATTGCACA
CTCCGATAAAATTTACTCCAATGCCGGAGAAAAGTCTTTCGATAGGCTCCTGAGGAAGCTGCGGGAGAGG
CTGCCTAAAGCTAGGGTGGTGGTGTGTTTTTGTGAAGGAATGACAGTTAGAGGACTCCTGTCAGCCATGC
GCAGACTTGGGGTGGTGGGCGAATTTAGTCTCATTGGGAGCGATGGCTGGGCCGATAGGGACGAAGTTAT
CGAAGGTTATGAGGTCGAGGCGAATGGAGGTATTACTATTAAACTTCAGAGCCCCGAGGTGAGAAGCTTT
GATGACTACTTCCTGAAATTGCGGCTTGATACGAATACCAGGAATCCCTGGTTTCCAGAATTCTGGCAGC
ATCGGTTCCAGTGTCGGTTGCCCGGGCACCTGCTCGAAAACCCTAATTTTAAAAGAATTTGCACCGGCAA
CGAGAGCCTCGAAGAGAACTATGTGCAAGACAGCAAGATGGGTTTTGTGATAAACGCTATATACGCAATG
GCTCATGGCCTGCAGAATATGCACCACGCCCTGTGCCCGGGCCACGTCGGCCTGTGCGATGCAATGAAAC
CGATTGATGGTTCTAAACTTCTGGATTTCCTGATTAAATCCTCCTTCATAGGAGTGAGCGGCGAAGAGGT
GTGGTTCGATGAGAAAGGAGATGCACCTGGCCGCTACGATATCATGAATTTGCAATACACGGAGGCTAAC
AGATATGACTACGTGCATGTCGGGACATGGCACGAAGGCGTGCTCAACATTGACGATTACAAAATCCAGA
TGAACAAAAGCGGTGTTGTGAGATCTGTATGCTCTGAGCCATGCCTCAAAGGCCAGATCAAAGTCATCAG
AAAGGGTGAGGTGAGCTGTTGTTGGATCTGCACCGCGTGTAAGGAGAATGAGTACGTGCAAGACGAATTT
ACTTGCAAGGCCTGCGATCTGGGATGGTGGCCCAATGCAGATTTGACAGGTTGCGAGCCCATTCCCGTGC
GATATCTGGAGTGGAGCAATATAGAAAGCATTATCGCAATCGCCTTTAGCTGTCTGGGGATACTGGTGAC
ACTCTTTGTGACCCTTATATTTGTCCTTTACCGGGACACCCCCGTGGTCAAAAGTTCTTCCAGAGAGCTG
TGCTACATCATCCTGGCAGGCATCTTCCTGGGGTACGTTTGTCCTTTTACGCTGATAGCAAAGCCCACCA
CCACCTCTTGCTATCTGCAGAGACTCCTTGTAGGACTCTCCAGCGCAATGTGTTATTCAGCTCTGGTGAC
GAAGACCAACCGAATCGCCAGGATTCTCGCCGGTAGCAAAAAGAAAATCTGTACCCGCAAACCAAGATTC
ATGTCAGCTTGGGCACAGGTAATAATTGCCAGCATCCTGATCTCCGTCCAGCTGACCCTCGTAGTCACTC
TGATTATTATGGAACCCCCAATGCCCATCCTCTCCTATCCATCAATCAAGGAAGTATATCTGATTTGTAA
CACATCCAATCTCGGCGTCGTTGCTCCTTTGGGTTATAATGGCCTGTTGATAATGTCCTGTACTTACTAT
GCCTTTAAGACGAGAAATGTGCCGGCTAATTTCAATGAGGCTAAGTACATCGCTTTTACCATGTATACTA
CCTGCATTATCTGGCTGGCGTTCGTCCCGATCTACTTTGGCTCCAACTATAAGATTATCACTACATGTTT
CGCCGTGTCTCTGAGTGTCACAGTGGCTCTGGGGTGTATGTTTACTCCCAAAATGTATATTATAATCGCT
AAACCCGAGCGCAACGTGCGGTCTGCTTTTACAACCAGCGATGTAGTGCGGATGCATGTCGGAGATGGCA
AACTGCCATGTAGATCAAATACATTTCTGAACATTTTCAGGAGGAAGAAAGCTGGAGCCGGTAACGCCAA
TTCTAACGGTAAATCTGTGTCTTGGTCAGAGCCCGGGGGCGGGCAAGTCCCCAAAGGACAGCATATGTGG
CATCGGCTCTCCGTACATGTGAAAACCAATGAGACAGCATGCAACCAGACCGCGGTTATCAAGCCTCTCA
CAAAGAGTTACCAGGGTAGCGGGAAGAGCCTCACTTTTAGCGACACCTCAACTAAGACTCTGTATAACGT
CGAGGAGGAAGAAGACGCCCAACCTATCAGGTTCAGCCCCCCCGGGTCACCGAGTATGGTGGTGCATCGC
CGGGTTCCCAGCGCCGCTACAACTCCACCACTCCCATCCCATCTGACTGCTGAGGAAACTCCACTCTTCC
TTGCCGAACCTGCACTGCCCAAAGGGTTGCCCCCTCCTCTCCAGCAGCAGCAGCAGCCTCCTCCCCAGCA
GAAGAGTTTGATGGATCAACTGCAGGGGGTGGTGTCCAACTTTTCAACCGCGATCCCGGATTTTCATGCA
GTTCTCGCCGGGCCAGGGGGACCTGGAAATGGTCTTCGGAGCCTTTATCCCCCACCACCGCCCCCCCAGC
ACCTGCAGATGTTGCCTTTGCAACTCAGTACGTTCGGCGAAGAGCTTGTGTCCCCCCCCGCAGATGACGA
CGATGACTCTGAGAGATTTAAGCTGCTCCAGGAGTACGTGTATGAGCATGAAAGAGAGGGCAACACTGAG
GAAGACGAACTTGAGGAAGAAGAAGAGGATCTCCAGGCGGCCTCTAAACTCACGCCTGATGATTCTCCTG
CTTTGACTCCCCCCAGTCCGTTCCGCGACTCCGTGGCCTCTGGATCCAGCGTTCCCTCTTCCCCCGTTAG
TGAGAGCGTGCTTTGCACCCCGCCAAACGTGTCCTACGCTTCAGTAATCCTCAGAGACTACAAACAGAGC
AGTTCTACACTC
