>Addgene plasmid #66387 | GRM1-Tango | addgene partial sequence | sequence record 119869 | CMV-F 5'-CGCAAATGGGCGGTAGGCGTG-3'
GCTCTCTGGCTAACTAGAGAACCCACTGCTTACTGGCTTATCGAAATTAATACGACTCACTATAGGGAGA
CCCAAGCTGGCTAGCGTTTAAACTTAAGCTTGGTACCGAGCTCGGATCCACTAGTCCAGTGTGGTGGAAT
TCTGCAGATATCCAGCACAGTGGCGGCCGCGCCACCATGAAGACGATCATCGCCCTGAGCTACATCTTCT
GCCTGGTATTCGCCGACTACAAGGACGATGATGACGCCAGCATCGATATGGTTGGGCTTCTGCTGTTTTT
TTTTCCGGCAATATTTTTGGAGGTGAGTCTGCTGCCCCGGTCACCTGGAAGGAAAGTTCTGCTCGCCGGA
GCTAGTAGCCAGCGCAGCGTGGCAAGAATGGACGGAGACGTTATCATCGGCGCACTGTTCAGTGTACACC
ACCAACCACCAGCTGAAAAGGTGCCAGAGCGGAAATGTGGCGAGATTAGAGAGCAATACGGAATTCAGCG
AGTTGAGGCCATGTTCCATACACTCGACAAAATAAATGCAGACCCTGTCCTGCTGCCTAATATCACTTTG
GGAAGCGAGATCAGAGACAGCTGCTGGCACAGCTCAGTTGCCTTGGAGCAGTCTATAGAGTTCATCAGGG
ACAGCCTCATTTCCATCCGCGACGAGAAGGACGGAATAAACCGATGCCTGCCAGACGGGCAGTCACTGCC
ACCCGGTAGAACTAAGAAACCCATAGCCGGGGTTATAGGGCCAGGATCCTCTAGCGTGGCCATCCAGGTA
CAGAATCTGCTGCAACTGTTTGACATCCCCCAGATAGCCTACTCCGCCACTTCTATAGACTTGAGCGACA
AGACCCTCTACAAGTACTTCCTTAGGGTTGTGCCTTCCGATACCCTCCAGGCACGCGCGATGCTGGATAT
CGTGAAACG
