>Addgene plasmid #66387 | GRM1-Tango | addgene partial sequence | sequence record 119870 | Tet-R 5'-GGCGAGTTTACGGGTTGTTA-3'
GCTCTAATGCGCTGTTAATCACTTTACTTTTATCTAATCTTAGCTGGAAGTACAGGTTCTCACCGGTCGA
TGAAGTGTCCTTGGCCAGGGAGGAGCTGGCGGTGGTGCAGGACTCATCTTGGGGACCCAGGCTGGGTGGG
GTGCGTCCACCGGTATCGATGAGTGTAGAACTGCTCTGTTTGTAGTCTCTGAGGATTACTGAAGCGTAGG
ACACGTTTGGCGGGGTGCAAAGCACGCTCTCACTAACGGGGGAAGAGGGAACGCTGGATCCAGAGGCCAC
GGAGTCGCGGAACGGACTGGGGGGAGTCAAAGCAGGAGAATCATCAGGCGTGAGTTTAGAGGCCGCCTGG
AGATCCTCTTCTTCTTCCTCAAGTTCGTCTTCCTCAGTGTTGCCCTCTCTTTCATGCTCATACACGTACT
CCTGGAGCAGCTTAAATCTCTCAGAGTCATCGTCGTCATCTGCGGGGGGGGACACAAGCTCTTCGCCGAA
CGTACTGAGTTGCAAAGGCAACATCTGCAGGTGCTGGGGGGGCGGTGGTGGGGGATAAAGGCTCCGAAGA
CCATTTCCAGGTCCCCCTGGCCCGGCGAGAACTGCATGAAAATCCGGGATCGCGGTTGAAAAGTTGGACA
CCACCCCCTGCAGTTGATCCATCAAACTCTTCTGCTGGGGAGGAGGCTGCTGCTGCTGCTGGAGAGGAGG
GGGCAACCCTTTGGGCAGTGCAGGTTCGGCAAGGAAGAGTGGAGTTTCCTCAGCAGTCAGATGGGATGGG
AGTGGTGGAGTTGTAGCGGCGCTGGGAACCCGGCGATGCACCACCATACTCGGTGACCCGGGGGGGCTGA
ACCTGATAGGTTGGGCGTCTTCTTCCTCCTCGACGTTATACAGAGTCTTAGTT
